>Addgene plasmid #114301 | pCWXPG-UBI-Glis3M412 | depositor full sequence | sequence record 215792 | Full Sequence
GTCGACATTGATTATTGACTAGTTATTAATAGTAATCAATTACGGGGTCATTAGTTCATAGCCCATATAT
GGAGTTCCGCGTTACATAACTTACGGTAAATGGCCCGCCTGGCTGACCGCCCAACGACCCCCGCCCATTG
ACGTCAATAATGACGTATGTTCCCATAGTAACGCCAATAGGGACTTTCCATTGACGTCAATGGGTGGACT
ATTTACGGTAAACTGCCCACTTGGCAGTACATCAAGTGTATCATATGCCAAGTACGCCCCCTATTGACGT
CAATGACGGTAAATGGCCCGCCTGGCATTATGCCCAGTACATGACCTTATGGGACTTTCCTACTTGGCAG
TACATCTACGTATTAGTCATCGCTATTACCATGGGAGGCGTGGCCTGGGCGGGACTGGGGAGTGGCGAGC
CCTCAGATCCTGCATATAAGCAGCTGCTTTTTGCCTGTACTGGGTCTCTCTGGTTAGACCAGATCTGAGC
CTGGGAGCTCTCTGGCTAACTAGGGAACCCACTGCTTAAGCCTCAATAAAGCTTGCCTTGAGTGCTTCAA
GTAGTGTGTGCCCGTCTGTTGTGTGACTCTGGTAACTAGAGATCCCTCAGACCCTTTTAGTCAGTGTGGA
AAATCTCTAGCAGTGGCGCCCGAACAGGGACTTGAAAGCGAAAGGGAAACCAGAGGAGCTCTCTCGACGC
AGGACTCGGCTTGCTGAAGCGCGCACGGCAAGAGGCGAGGGGCGGCGACTGGTGAGTACGCCAAAAATTT
TGACTAGCGGAGGCTAGAAGGAGAGAGATGGGTGCGAGAGCGTCAGTATTAAGCGGGGGAGAATTAGATC
GCGATGGGAAAAAATTCGGTTAAGGCCAGGGGGAAAGAAAAAATATAAATTAAAACATATAGTATGGGCA
AGCAGGGAGCTAGAACGATTCGCAGTTAATCCTGGCCTGTTAGAAACATCAGAAGGCTGTAGACAAATAC
TGGGACAGCTACAACCATCCCTTCAGACAGGATCAGAAGAACTTAGATCATTATATAATACAGTAGCAAC
CCTCTATTGTGTGCATCAAAGGATAGAGATAAAAGACACCAAGGAAGCTTTAGACAAGATAGAGGAAGAG
CAAAACAAAAGTAAGAAAAAAGCACAGCAAGCAGCAGGATCTTCAGACCTGGAAATTCCCTACAATCCCC
AAAGTCAAGGAGTAGTAGAATCTATGAATAAAGAATTAAAGAAAATTATAGGACAGGTAAGAGATCAGGC
TGAACATCTTAAGACAGCAGTACAAATGGCAGTATTCATCCACAATTTTAAAAGAAAAGGGGGGATTGGG
GGGTACAGTGCAGGGGAAAGAATAGTAGACATAATAGCAACAGACATACAAACTAAAGAATTACAAAAAC
AAATTACAAAAATTCAAAATTTTCGGGTTTATTACAGGGACAGCAGAAATCCACTTTGGAAAGGACCAGC
AAAGCTCCTCTGGAAAGGTGAAGGGGCAGTAGTAATACAAGATAATAGTGACATAAAAGTAGTGCCAAGA
AGAAAAGCAAAGATCATTAGGGATTATGGAAAACAGATGGCAGGTGATGATTGTGTGGCAAGTAGACAGG
ATGAGGATTAGAACATGGAAAAGTTTAGTAAAACACCATAAGGAGGAGATATGAGGGACAATTGGAGAAG
TGAATTATATAAATATAAAGTAGTAAAAATTGAACCATTAGGAGTAGCACCCACCAAGGCAAAGAGAAGA
GTGGTGCAGAGAGAAAAAAGAGCAGTGGGAATAGGAGCTTTGTTCCTTGGGTTCTTGGGAGCAGCAGGAA
GCACTATGGGCGCAGCGTCAATGACGCTGACGGTACAGGCCAGACAATTATTGTCTGGTATAGTGCAGCA
GCAGAACAATTTGCTGAGGGCTATTGAGGCGCAACAGCATCTGTTGCAACTCACAGTCTGGGGCATCAAG
CAGCTCCAGGCAAGAATCCTGGCTGTGGAAAGATACCTAAAGGATCAACAGCTCCTGGGGATTTGGGGTT
GCTCTGGAAAACTCATTTGCACCACTGCTGTGCCTTGGAATGCTAGTTGGAGTAATAAATCTCTGGAACA
GATTTGGAATCACACGACCTGGATGGAGTGGGACAGAGAAATTAACAATTACACAAGCTTAATACACTCC
TTAATTGAAGAATCGCAAAACCAGCAAGAAAAGAATGAACAAGAATTATTGGAATTAGATAAATGGGCAA
GTTTGTGGAATTGGTTTAACATAACAAATTGGCTGTGGTATATAAAATTATTCATAATGATAGTAGGAGG
CTTGGTAGGTTTAAGAATAGTTTTTGCTGTACTTTCTATAGTGAATAGAGTTAGGCAGGGATATTCACCA
TTATCGTTTCAGACCCACCTCCCAACCCCGAGGGGACCCGACAGGCCCGAAGGAATAGAAGAAGAAGGTG
GAGAGAGAGACAGAGACAGATCCATTCGATTAGTGAACGGATCTCGACGGTATCGCTAGTGATTATCGGA
TCAACTTTGTATAGAAAAGTTGTTAATTAAGGGTGCAGCGGCCTCCGCGCCGGGTTTTGGCGCCTCCCGC
GGGCGCCCCCCTCCTCACGGCGAGCGCTGCCACGTCAGACGAAGGGCGCAGGAGCGTTCCTGATCCTTCC
GCCCGGACGCTCAGGACAGCGGCCCGCTGCTCATAAGACTCGGCCTTAGAACCCCAGTATCAGCAGAAGG
ACATTTTAGGACGGGACTTGGGTGACTCTAGGGCACTGGTTTTCTTTCCAGAGAGCGGAACAGGCGAGGA
AAAGTAGTCCCTTCTCGGCGATTCTGCGGAGGGATCTCCGTGGGGCGGTGAACGCCGATGATTATATAAG
GACGCGCCGGGTGTGGCACAGCTAGTTCCGTCGCAGCCGGGATTTGGGTCGCGGTTCTTGTTTGTGGATC
GCTGTGATCGTCACTTGGTGAGTTGCGGGCTGCTGGGCTGGCCGGGGCTTTCGTGGCCGCCGGGCCGCTC
GGTGGGACGGAAGCGTGTGGAGAGACCGCCAAGGGCTGTAGTCTGGGTCCGCGAGCAAGGTTGCCCTGAA
CTGGGGGTTGGGGGGAGCGCACAAAATGGCGGCTGTTCCCGAGTCTTGAATGGAAGACGCTTGTAAGGCG
GGCTGTGAGGTCGTTGAAACAAGGTGGGGGGCATGGTGGGCGGCAAGAACCCAAGGTCTTGAGGCCTTCG
CTAATGCGGGAAAGCTCTTATTCGGGTGAGATGGGCTGGGGCACCATCTGGGGACCCTGACGTGAAGTTT
GTCACTGACTGGAGAACTCGGGTTTGTCGTCTGGTTGCGGGGGCGGCAGTTATGCGGTGCCGTTGGGCAG
TGCACCCGTACCTTTGGGAGCGCGCGCCTCGTCGTGTCGTGACGTCACCCGTTCTGTTGGCTTATAATGC
AGGGTGGGGCCACCTGCCGGTAGGTGTGCGGTAGGCTTTTCTCCGTCGCAGGACGCAGGGTTCGGGCCTA
GGGTAGGCTCTCCTGAATCGACAGGCGCCGGACCTCTGGTGAGGGGAGGGATAAGTGAGGCGTCAGTTTC
TTTGGTCGGTTTTATGTACCTATCTTCTTAAGTAGCTGAAGCTCCGGTTTTGAACTATGCGCTCGGGGTT
GGCGAGTGTGTTTTGTGAAGTTTTTTAGGCACCTTTTGAAATGTAATCATTTGGGTCAATATGTAATTTT
CAGTGTTAGACTAGTAAATTGTCCGCTAAATTCTGGCCGTTTTTGGCTTTTTTGTTAGACAGGATCCCAA
CTTTGTACAAAAAAGCAGGCTACTAGTGAGGAACCAATTCAGTCGACTGGATCCGGTACCGAATTGATCC
ACCATGGTGTTGCAGCCTGGCCCGGTAGGCCAGGATGGCCAGACAGCCAACATGCTCAAAACAGAGCGCC
TGGAGGAGTTCCCCGCCAGTGCCTTGGACCTGCCCTCTGCTCTGCCTCTCCCTCTTCCTCCGCCTCAGGG
TCCCCCACCCCCATACCATGCCCATCCACACCTTCATCACCCAGAGCTCCTGCCTCACACCCAATCGCTG
TCCCTGGCCCAGACTGGCCTGGAAGAGGATGGGGAGATGGAAGACTCAGGGGGGAAGCACTGCTGCCGTT
GGATAGACTGCAGTGCCCTTTATGACCAGCAGGAGGAACTGGTGAGGCACATCGAGAAGGTCCACATAGA
CCAACGCAAGGGGGAAGACTTCACGTGCTTCTGGACTGGCTGCCCTAGAAGATACAAGCCTTTCAACGCA
CGGTATAGACTGCTGATCCACATGAGGGTCCACTCTGGGGAGAAGCCCAACAAGTGTACGTTCGAAGGCT
GCAAGAAGGCCTTTTCCAGGCTCGAGAACCTCAAGATTCACTTGCGGAGCCACACGGGTGAGAAGCCATA
CTTGTGCCAGCATCCGGGCTGCCAAAAGGCCTTCAGCAATTCCAGTGACCGTGCCAAGCACCAGAGGACA
CATCTTGACACTAAACCTTATGCTTGTCAAATTCCAGGATGTACAAAGCGCTACACAGACCCAAGCTCCC
TCAGAAAGCACGTGAAGGCACATTCTTCCCGAGAGCAGCAAGCAAGGAAAAAGCTACGGTCTAGCACTGA
GCTCCATCCAGATCTCCTCACAGACTGCCTCGCTGTGCAGCCCCTGCAGCCAGCCACGTCCCCTGGAGAT
GCTGCTGATCATACCGTGGGGCACTCCCCAGGGCCGGGGCCTGGGCCAGGGCCTGGGGCTGAACTCTATT
CAGCTCCCATTTTCGCCAGCAATCATTCAACTCGAAGTGGAGCAGCTGCTGGGGCTGGGCCACCCCCACA
TCCTGTCAGTCGCCCTTCTCCAGGACATAATGTACAGGGGAGCCCCCACAACCCCTCCTCCCAGTTACCT
CCACTCACAGCTGTGGACGCAGGCGCTGAGAGGTTTGCACCTCCGACTCCATCTCCTCACCACATCAGCC
CGGGAAGAGTTCCAGCTCCTCCGTCACTGCTCCAGAGAGCACAGGCTCCCCACTCCCAGCAGCCACCAGG
CTCACTCCTGAAGCCCTACCAGCCAGAAACCAACTCTTCTTTTCAGCCAAATGGTATCCATGTCCACGGA
TTTTATGGCCAGCTGCAGACATTCTGTCCCCCGCATTATCCTGATTCCCAAAGAACTGTGCCACCCAGCG
GCTCCTGCAGTATGGTGCCTTCCTTTGAGGACTGCCTGGTCCCCACGTCCATGGGTCAAGCCGGTTTTGA
TGTTTTTCACAGAGCCTTCTCTACACACTCAGGCATCACAGTGTACGATTTGCCTTCAGCTTCCTCAAGC
CTCTTTGGGGAATCTCTTCGCAGTGGCCCTGAAGACCCCACGTTCTTGCAGCTCAGTGCTGTGGACCGCT
GTCCTAGCCAGCTCTCCTCTGTGTATACCGAAGGCTGAGCGGCCATCTAGACCCAGCTTTCTTGTACAAA
GTGGTGATAATCGAATTCCCACGGGGTTGGGGTTGCGCCTTTTCCAAGGCAGCCCTGGGTTTGCGCAGGG
ACGCGGCTGCTCTGGGCGTGGTTCCGGGAAACGCAGCGGCGCCGACCCTGGGTCTCGCACATTCTTCACG
TCCGTTCGCAGCGTCACCCGGATCTTCGCCGCTACCCTTGTGGGCCCCCCGGCGACGCTTCCTGCTCCGC
CCCTAAGTCGGGAAGGTTCCTTGCGGTTCGCGGCGTGCCGGACGTGACAAACGGAAGCCGCACGTCTCAC
TAGTACCCTCGCAGACGGACAGCGCCAGGGAGCAATGGCAGCGCGCCGACCGCGATGGGCTGTGGCCAAT
AGCGGCTGCTCAGCGGGGCGCGCCGAGAGCAGCGGCCGGGAAGGGGCGGTGCGGGAGGCGGGGTGTGGGG
CGGTAGTGTGGGCCCTGTTCCTGCCCGCGCGGTGTTCCGCATTCTGCAAGCCTCCGGAGCGCACGTCGGC
AGTCGGCTCCCTCGTTGACCGAATCACCGACCTCTCTCCCCAGGGGGATCCACCGGTCGCCACCATGGTG
AGCAAGGGCGAGGAGCTGTTCACCGGGGTGGTGCCCATCCTGGTCGAGCTGGACGGCGACGTAAACGGCC
ACAAGTTCAGCGTGTCCGGCGAGGGCGAGGGCGATGCCACCTACGGCAAGCTGACCCTGAAGTTCATCTG
CACCACCGGCAAGCTGCCCGTGCCCTGGCCCACCCTCGTGACCACCCTGACCTACGGCGTGCAGTGCTTC
AGCCGCTACCCCGACCACATGAAGCAGCACGACTTCTTCAAGTCCGCCATGCCCGAAGGCTACGTCCAGG
AGCGCACCATCTTCTTCAAGGACGACGGCAACTACAAGACCCGCGCCGAGGTGAAGTTCGAGGGCGACAC
CCTGGTGAACCGCATCGAGCTGAAGGGCATCGACTTCAAGGAGGACGGCAACATCCTGGGGCACAAGCTG
GAGTACAACTACAACAGCCACAACGTCTATATCATGGCCGACAAGCAGAAGAACGGCATCAAGGTGAACT
TCAAGATCCGCCACAACATCGAGGACGGCAGCGTGCAGCTCGCCGACCACTACCAGCAGAACACCCCCAT
CGGCGACGGCCCCGTGCTGCTGCCCGACAACCACTACCTGAGCACCCAGTCCGCCCTGAGCAAAGACCCC
AACGAGAAGCGCGATCACATGGTCCTGCTGGAGTTCGTGACCGCCGCCGGGATCACTCTCGGCATGGACG
AGCTGTACAAGTAAAGCGGCCGCGTCGACAATCAACCTCTGGATTACAAAATTTGTGAAAGATTGACTGG
TATTCTTAACTATGTTGCTCCTTTTACGCTATGTGGATACGCTGCTTTAATGCCTTTGTATCATGCTATT
GCTTCCCGTATGGCTTTCATTTTCTCCTCCTTGTATAAATCCTGGTTGCTGTCTCTTTATGAGGAGTTGT
GGCCCGTTGTCAGGCAACGTGGCGTGGTGTGCACTGTGTTTGCTGACGCAACCCCCACTGGTTGGGGCAT
TGCCACCACCTGTCAGCTCCTTTCCGGGACTTTCGCTTTCCCCCTCCCTATTGCCACGGCGGAACTCATC
GCCGCCTGCCTTGCCCGCTGCTGGACAGGGGCTCGGCTGTTGGGCACTGACAATTCCGTGGTGTTGTCGG
GGAAGCTGACGTCCTTTCCATGGCTGCTCGCCTGTGTTGCCACCTGGATTCTGCGCGGGACGTCCTTCTG
CTACGTCCCTTCGGCCCTCAATCCAGCGGACCTTCCTTCCCGCGGCCTGCTGCCGGCTCTGCGGCCTCTT
CCGCGTCTTCGCCTTCGCCCTCAGACGAGTCGGATCTCCCTTTGGGCCGCCTCCCCGCCTGGAATTCCCG
CGGTTCGCTTTAAGACCAATGACTTACAAGGCAGCTGTAGATCTTAGCCACTTTTTAAAAGAAAAGGGGG
GACTGGAAGGGCTAATTCACTCCCAACGAAGACAAGATGGGATCAATTCACCATGGGAATAACTTCGTAT
AGCATACATTATACGAAGTTATGCTGCTTTTTGCTTGTACTGGGTCTCTCTGGTTAGACCAGATCTGAGC
CTGGGAGCTCTCTGGCTAACTAGGGAACCCACTGCTTAAGCCTCAATAAAGCTTGCCTTGAGTGCTTCAA
GTAGTGTGTGCCCGTCTGTTGTGTGACTCTGGTAACTAGAGATCCCTCAGACCCTTTTAGTCAGTGTGGA
AAATCTCTAGCAGCATCTAGTTGAATCGCCAGTGTGTCGAGCTAGCAGATCTTTTTCCCTCTGCCAAAAA
TTATGGGGACATCATGAAGCCCCTTGAGCATCTGACTTCTGGCTAATAAAGGAAATTTATTTTCATTGCA
ATAGTGTGTTGGAATTTTTTGTGTCTCTCACTCGGAAGGACATATGGGAGGGCAAATCATTTAAAACATC
AGAATGAGTATTTGGTTTAGAGTTTGGCAACATATGCCATATGCTGGCTGCCATGAACAAAGGTGGCTAT
AAAGAGGTCATCAGTATATGAAACAGCCCCCTGCTGTCCATTCCTTATTCCATAGAAAAGCCTTGACTTG
AGGTTAGATTTTTTTTATATTTTGTTTTGTGTTATTTTTTTCTTTAACATCCCTAAAATTTTCCTTACAT
GTTTTACTAGCCAGATTTTTCCTCCTCTCCTGACTACTCCCAGTCATAGCTGTCCCTCTTCTCTTATGAA
GATCCCTCGACCTGCAGCCCAAGCTTGGCGTAATCATGGTCATAGCTGTTTCCTGTGTGAAATTGTTATC
CGCTCACAATTCCACACAACATACGAGCCGGAAGCATAAAGTGTAAAGCCTGGGGTGCCTAATGAGTGAG
CTAACTCACATTAATTGCGTTGCGCTCACTGCCCGCTTTCCAGTCGGGAAACCTGTCGTGCCAGCGGATC
CGCATCTCAATTAGTCAGCAACCATAGTCCCGCCCCTAACTCCGCCCATCCCGCCCCTAACTCCGCCCAG
TTCCGCCCATTCTCCGCCCCATGGCTGACTAATTTTTTTTATTTATGCAGAGGCCGAGGCCGCCTCGGCC
TCTGAGCTATTCCAGAAGTAGTGAGGAGGCTTTTTTGGAGGCCTAGGCTTTTGCAAAAAGCTAACTTGTT
TATTGCAGCTTATAATGGTTACAAATAAAGCAATAGCATCACAAATTTCACAAATAAAGCATTTTTTTCA
CTGCATTCTAGTTGTGGTTTGTCCAAACTCATCAATGTATCTTATCATGTCTGGATCCGCTGCATTAATG
AATCGGCCAACGCGCGGGGAGAGGCGGTTTGCGTATTGGGCGCTCTTCCGCTTCCTCGCTCACTGACTCG
CTGCGCTCGGTCGTTCGGCTGCGGCGAGCGGTATCAGCTCACTCAAAGGCGGTAATACGGTTATCCACAG
AATCAGGGGATAACGCAGGAAAGAACATGTGAGCAAAAGGCCAGCAAAAGGCCAGGAACCGTAAAAAGGC
CGCGTTGCTGGCGTTTTTCCATAGGCTCCGCCCCCCTGACGAGCATCACAAAAATCGACGCTCAAGTCAG
AGGTGGCGAAACCCGACAGGACTATAAAGATACCAGGCGTTTCCCCCTGGAAGCTCCCTCGTGCGCTCTC
CTGTTCCGACCCTGCCGCTTACCGGATACCTGTCCGCCTTTCTCCCTTCGGGAAGCGTGGCGCTTTCTCA
ATGCTCACGCTGTAGGTATCTCAGTTCGGTGTAGGTCGTTCGCTCCAAGCTGGGCTGTGTGCACGAACCC
CCCGTTCAGCCCGACCGCTGCGCCTTATCCGGTAACTATCGTCTTGAGTCCAACCCGGTAAGACACGACT
TATCGCCACTGGCAGCAGCCACTGGTAACAGGATTAGCAGAGCGAGGTATGTAGGCGGTGCTACAGAGTT
CTTGAAGTGGTGGCCTAACTACGGCTACACTAGAAGGACAGTATTTGGTATCTGCGCTCTGCTGAAGCCA
GTTACCTTCGGAAAAAGAGTTGGTAGCTCTTGATCCGGCAAACAAACCACCGCTGGTAGCGGTGGTTTTT
TTGTTTGCAAGCAGCAGATTACGCGCAGAAAAAAAGGATCTCAAGAAGATCCTTTGATCTTTTCTACGGG
GTCTGACGCTCAGTGGAACGAAAACTCACGTTAAGGGATTTTGGTCATGAGATTATCAAAAAGGATCTTC
ACCTAGATCCTTTTAAATTAAAAATGAAGTTTTAAATCAATCTAAAGTATATATGAGTAAACTTGGTCTG
ACAGTTACCAATGCTTAATCAGTGAGGCACCTATCTCAGCGATCTGTCTATTTCGTTCATCCATAGTTGC
CTGACTCCCCGTCGTGTAGATAACTACGATACGGGAGGGCTTACCATCTGGCCCCAGTGCTGCAATGATA
CCGCGAGACCCACGCTCACCGGCTCCAGATTTATCAGCAATAAACCAGCCAGCCGGAAGGGCCGAGCGCA
GAAGTGGTCCTGCAACTTTATCCGCCTCCATCCAGTCTATTAATTGTTGCCGGGAAGCTAGAGTAAGTAG
TTCGCCAGTTAATAGTTTGCGCAACGTTGTTGCCATTGCTACAGGCATCGTGGTGTCACGCTCGTCGTTT
GGTATGGCTTCATTCAGCTCCGGTTCCCAACGATCAAGGCGAGTTACATGATCCCCCATGTTGTGCAAAA
AAGCGGTTAGCTCCTTCGGTCCTCCGATCGTTGTCAGAAGTAAGTTGGCCGCAGTGTTATCACTCATGGT
TATGGCAGCACTGCATAATTCTCTTACTGTCATGCCATCCGTAAGATGCTTTTCTGTGACTGGTGAGTAC
TCAACCAAGTCATTCTGAGAATAGTGTATGCGGCGACCGAGTTGCTCTTGCCCGGCGTCAATACGGGATA
ATACCGCGCCACATAGCAGAACTTTAAAAGTGCTCATCATTGGAAAACGTTCTTCGGGGCGAAAACTCTC
AAGGATCTTACCGCTGTTGAGATCCAGTTCGATGTAACCCACTCGTGCACCCAACTGATCTTCAGCATCT
TTTACTTTCACCAGCGTTTCTGGGTGAGCAAAAACAGGAAGGCAAAATGCCGCAAAAAAGGGAATAAGGG
CGACACGGAAATGTTGAATACTCATACTCTTCCTTTTTCAATATTATTGAAGCATTTATCAGGGTTATTG
TCTCATGAGCGGATACATATTTGAATGTATTTAGAAAAATAAACAAATAGGGGTTCCGCGCACATTTCCC
CGAAAAGTGCCACCTG
Features (pLannotate 1.2.2; 31 found; start..end, strand, type, name):
      4..383     +  enhancer       CMV enhancer: human cytomegalovirus immediate early enhancer
    385..642     +  LTR            5' LTR (truncated): truncated 5' long terminal repeat (LTR) from HIV-1
    689..814     +  misc_feature   HIV-1 Ψ: packaging signal of human immunodeficiency virus type 1
    798..1157    +  CDS            HIV-1 gag (fragment): gag protein from human immunodeficiency virus 1; gag
   1306..1423    +  misc_feature   cPPT/CTS: central polypurine tract and central termination sequence of HIV-1
   1566..1649    +  CDS            vif (fragment): VIF_HV1BR - Experimental evidence at protein level: Swiss-Prot protein existence level 1. Counteracts the innate antiviral activity of host APOBEC3F and APOBEC3G. Forms a complex with host APOBEC3F and APOBEC3G thus preventing the entry of these lethally hypermutating enzymes into progeny virions. Recruits an active E3 ubiquitin ligase complex composed of elongin BC, CUL5, and RBX2 to induce polyubiquitination of APOBEC3G and APOBEC3F. In turn, they are directed to the 26S proteasome for degradation. Vif interaction with APOBEC3G also blocks its cytidine deaminase activity in a proteasome-inde
   1783..2016    +  misc_feature   RRE: The Rev response element (RRE) of HIV-1 allows for Rev-dependent mRNA export from the nucleus to the cytoplasm.
   2393..2493    +  CDS            Rev (fragment): human immunodeficiency virus 1 (HIV-1) Rev protein; rev; enhances nuclear export of unspliced and incompletely spliced viral mRNAs
   2522..2542    +  protein_bind   attB4: mutant version of attB; core recombination site for the Gateway® BP reaction BP Clonase™
   2560..3770    +  promoter       UbC promoter: human ubiquitin C promoter
   3782..3801    +  protein_bind   attB1 (fragment): mutant version of attB; recombination site for the Gateway® BP reaction BP Clonase™
   3833..5425    +  CDS            Glis3 (fragment): GLIS3_MOUSE - Experimental evidence at protein level: Swiss-Prot protein existence level 1. Acts as both a repressor and activator of transcription. Binds to the consensus sequence 5'-GACCACCCAC-3'. From Mus musculus (Mouse).
   5441..5465    -  protein_bind   attB2: mutant version of attB; recombination site for the Gateway® BP reaction BP Clonase™
   5483..5993    +  promoter       hPGK promoter: human phosphoglycerate kinase 1 promoter
   6015..6734    +  CDS            EGFP: the original enhanced GFP (Yang et al., 1996) mammalian codon-optimized
   6750..7338    +  misc_feature   WPRE: woodchuck hepatitis virus posttranscriptional regulatory element
   7348..7458    +  CDS            nef (fragment): NEF_HV1LA - Experimental evidence at protein level: Swiss-Prot protein existence level 1. Extracellular Nef protein targets CD4(+) T-lymphocytes for apoptosis by interacting with CXCR4 surface receptors. From Human immunodeficiency virus type 1 group M subtype B (isolate Lai) (HIV-1).
   7479..7512    +  protein_bind   loxP: Cre-mediated recombination occurs in the 8-bp core sequence (GCATACAT). Cre recombinase
   7532..7712    +  LTR            5' LTR (truncated): truncated 5' long terminal repeat (LTR) from HIV-1
   7815..7870    +  polyA_signal   β-globin poly(A) signal: rabbit β-globin polyadenylation signal (Gil and Proudfoot, 1987)
   8251..8273    -  protein_bind   lac operator (fragment): The lac repressor binds to the lac operator to inhibit transcription in E. coli. This inhibition can be relieved by adding lactose or isopropyl-β-D-thiogalactopyranoside (IPTG). lac repressor encoded by lacI
   8277..8307    -  promoter       lac promoter: promoter for the E. coli lac operon
   8322..8343    -  protein_bind   CAP binding site: CAP binding activates transcription in the presence of cAMP. E. coli catabolite activator protein
   8356..8395    -  CDS            lacI (fragment): lac repressor; lacI; The lac repressor binds to the lac operator to inhibit transcription in E. coli. This inhibition can be relieved by adding lactose or isopropyl-β-D-thiogalactopyranoside (IPTG).
   8402..8424    +  promoter       SV40 promoter (fragment): SV40 enhancer and early promoter
   8448..8583    +  rep_origin     SV40 ori: SV40 origin of replication
   8603..8737    +  polyA_signal   SV40 poly(A) signal: SV40 polyadenylation signal
   8739..8793    -  CDS            lacI (fragment): lac repressor; lacI; The lac repressor binds to the lac operator to inhibit transcription in E. coli. This inhibition can be relieved by adding lactose or isopropyl-β-D-thiogalactopyranoside (IPTG).
   8976..9564    -  rep_origin     ori: high-copy-number ColE1/pMB1/pBR322/pUC origin of replication
   9735..10595   -  CDS            AmpR: β-lactamase; bla; confers resistance to ampicillin, carbenicillin, and related antibiotics
  10596..10700   -  promoter       AmpR promoter: bla
