>Addgene plasmid #114301 | pCWXPG-UBI-Glis3M412 | addgene full sequence | sequence record 218683 | Addgene NGS Result
GGCCTCCGCGCCGGGTTTTGGCGCCTCCCGCGGGCGCCCCCCTCCTCACGGCGAGCGCTGCCACGTCAGA
CGAAGGGCGCAGCGAGCGTCCTGATCCTTCCGCCCGGACGCTCAGGACAGCGGCCCGCTGCTCATAAGAC
TCGGCCTTAGAACCCCAGTATCAGCAGAAGGACATTTTAGGACGGGACTTGGGTGACTCTAGGGCACTGG
TTTTCTTTCCAGAGAGCGGAACAGGCGAGGAAAAGTAGTCCCTTCTCGGCGATTCTGCGGAGGGATCTCC
GTGGGGCGGTGAACGCCGATGATTATATAAGGACGCGCCGGGTGTGGCACAGCTAGTTCCGTCGCAGCCG
GGATTTGGGTCGCGGTTCTTGTTTGTGGATCGCTGTGATCGTCACTTGGTGAGTAGCGGGCTGCTGGGCT
AGCCGGGGCTTTCGTGGCCGCCGGGCCGCTCGGTGGGACGGAAGCGTGTGGAGAGACCGCCAAGGGCTGT
AGTCTGGGTCCGCGAGCAAGGTTGCCCTGAACTGGGGGTTGGGGGGAGCGCAGCAAAATGGCGGCTGTTC
CCGAGTCTTGAATGGAAGACGCTTGTGAGGCGGGCTGTGAGGTCGTTGAAACAAGGTGGGGGGCATGGTG
GGCGGCAAGAACCCAAGGTCTTGAGGCCTTCGCTAATGCGGGAAAGCTCTTATTCGGGTGAGATGGGCTG
GGGCACCATCTGGGGACCCTGACGTGAAGTTTGTCACTGACTGGAGAACTCGGTTTGTCGTCTGTTGCGG
GGGCGGCAGTTATGGCGGTGCCGTTGGGCAGTGCACCCGTACCTTTGGGAGCGCGCGCCCTCGTCGTGTC
GTGACGTCACCCGTTCTGTTGGCTTATAATGCAGGGTGGGGCCACCTGCCGGTAGGTGTGCGGTAGGCTT
TTCTCCGTCGCAGGACGCAGGGTTCGGGCCTAGGGTAGGCTCTCCTGAATCGACAGGCGCCGGACCTCTG
GTGAGGGGAGGGATAAGTGAGGCGTCAGTTTCTTTGGTCGGTTTTATGTACCTATCTTCTTAAGTAGCTG
AAGCTCCGGTTTTGAACTATGCGCTCGGGGTTGGCGAGTGTGTTTTGTGAAGTTTTTTAGGCACCTTTTG
AAATGTAATCATTTGGGTCAATATGTAATTTTCAGTGTTAGACTAGTAAATTGTCCGCTAAATTCTGGCC
GTTTTTGGCTTTTTTGTTAGACAGGATCCCAACTTTGTACAAAAAAGCAGGCTACTAGTGAGGAACCAAT
TCAGTCGACTGGATCCGGTACCGAATTGATCCACCATGGTGTTGCAGCCTGGCCCGGTAGGCCAGGATGG
CCAGACAGCCAACATGCTCAAAACAGAGCGCCTGGAGGAGTTCCCCGCCAGTGCCTTGGACCTGCCCTCT
GCTCTGCCTCTCCCTCTTCCTCCGCCTCAGGGTCCCCCACCCCCATACCATGCCCATCCACACCTTCATC
ACCCAGAGCTCCTGCCTCACACCCAATCGCTGTCCCTGGCCCAGACTGGCCTGGAAGAGGATGGGGAGAT
GGAAGACTCAGGGGGGAAGCACTGCTGCCGTTGGATAGACTGCAGTGCCCTTTATGACCAGCAGGAGGAA
CTGGTGAGGCACATCGAGAAGGTCCACATAGACCAACGCAAGGGGGAAGACTTCACGTGCTTCTGGACTG
GCTGCCCTAGAAGATACAAGCCTTTCAACGCACGGTATAGACTGCTGATCCACATGAGGGTCCACTCTGG
GGAGAAGCCCAACAAGTGTACGTTCGAAGGCTGCAAGAAGGCCTTTTCCAGGCTCGAGAACCTCAAGATT
CACTTGCGGAGCCACACGGGTGAGAAGCCATACTTGTGCCAGCATCCGGGCTGCCAAAAGGCCTTCAGCA
ATTCCAGTGACCGTGCCAAGCACCAGAGGACACATCTTGACACTAAACCTTATGCTTGTCAAATTCCAGG
ATGTACAAAGCGCTACACAGACCCAAGCTCCCTCAGAAAGCACGTGAAGGCACATTCTTCCCGAGAGCAG
CAAGCAAGGAAAAAGCTACGGTCTAGCACTGAGCTCCATCCAGATCTCCTCACAGACTGCCTCGCTGTGC
AGCCCCTGCAGCCAGCCACGTCCCCTGGAGATGCTGCTGATCATACCGTGGGGCACTCCCCAGGGCCGGG
GCCTGGGCCAGGGCCTGGGGCTGAACTCTATTCAGCTCCCATTTTCGCCAGCAATCATTCAACTCGAAGT
GGAGCAGCTGCTGGGGCTGGGCCACCCCCACATCCTGTCAGTCGCCCTTCTCCAGGACATAATGTACAGG
GGAGCCCCCACAACCCCTCCTCCCAGTTACCTCCACTCACAGCTGTGGACGCAGGCGCTGAGAGGTTTGC
ACCTCCGACTCCATCTCCTCACCACATCAGCCCGGGAAGAGTTCCAGCTCCTCCGTCACTGCTCCAGAGA
GCACAGGCTCCCCACTCCCAGCAGCCACCAGGCTCACTCCTGAAGCCCTACCAGCCTGAAACCAACTCTT
CTTTTCAGCCAAATGGTATCCATGTCCACGGATTTTATGGCCAGCTGCAGACATTCTGTCCCCCGCATTA
TCCTGATTCCCAAAGAACTGTGCCACCCAGCGGCTCCTGCAGTATGGTGCCTTCCTTTGAGGACTGCCTG
GTCCCCACGTCCATGGGTCAAGCCGGTTTTGATGTTTTCCACAGAGCCTTCTCAACACACTCAGGCATCA
CAGTGTACGATTTGCCTTCAGCTTCCTCAAGCCTCTTTGGGGAATCTCTTCGCAGTGGCCCTGAAGACCC
CACGTTCTTGCAGCTCAGTGCTGTGGACCGCTGTCCTAGCCAGCTCTCCTCTGTGTATACCGAAGGCTGA
GCGGCCATCTAGACCCAGCTTTCTTGTACAAAGTGGTGATAATCGAATTCCACGGGGTTGGGGTTGCGCC
TTTTCCAAGGCAGCCCTGGGTTTGCGCAGGGACGCGGCTGCTCTGGGCGTGGTTCCGGGAAACGCAGCGG
CGCCGACCCTGGGTCTCGCACATTCTTCACGTCCGTTCGCAGCGTCACCCGGATCTTCGCCGCTACCCTT
GTGGGCCCCCCGGCGACGCTTCCTGCTCCGCCCCTAAGTCGGGAAGGTTCCTTGCGGTTCGCGGCGTGCC
GGACGTGACAAACGGAAGCCGCACGTCTCACTAGTACCCTCGCAGACGGACAGCGCCAGGGAGCAATGGC
AGCGCGCCGACCGCGATGGGCTGTGGCCAATAGCGGCTGCTCAGCAGGGCGCGCCGAGAGCAGCGGCCGG
GAAGGGGCGGTGCGGGAGGCGGGGTGTGGGGCGGTAGTGTGGGCCCTGTTCCTGCCCGCGCGGTGTTCCG
CATTCTGCAAGCCTCCGGAGCGCACGTCGGCAGTCGGCTCCCTCGTTGACCGAATCACCGACCTCTCTCC
CCAGGGGGATCCACCGGTCGCCACCATGGTGAGCAAGGGCGAGGAGCTGTTCACCGGGGTGGTGCCCATC
CTGGTCGAGCTGGACGGCGACGTAAACGGCCACAAGTTCAGCGTGTCCGGCGAGGGCGAGGGCGATGCCA
CCTACGGCAAGCTGACCCTGAAGTTCATCTGCACCACCGGCAAGCTGCCCGTGCCCTGGCCCACCCTCGT
GACCACCCTGACCTACGGCGTGCAGTGCTTCAGCCGCTACCCCGACCACATGAAGCAGCACGACTTCTTC
AAGTCCGCCATGCCCGAAGGCTATGTCCAGGAGCGCACCATCTTCTTCAAGGACGACGGCAACTACAAGA
CCCGCGCCGAGGTGAAGTTCGAGGGCGACACCCTGGTGAACCGCATCGAGCTGAAGGGCATCGACTTCAA
GGAGGACGGCAACATCCTGGGGCACAAGCTGGAGTACAACTACAACAGCCACAACGTCTATATCATGGCC
GACAAGCAGAAGAACGGCATCAAGGTGAACTTCAAGATCCGCCACAACATCGAGGACGGCAGCGTGCAGC
TCGCCGACCACTACCAGCAGAACACCCCCATCGGCGACGGCCCCGTGCTGCTGCCCGACAACCACTACCT
GAGCACCCAGTCCGCCCTGAGCAAAGACCCCAACGAGAAGCGCGATCACATGGTCCTGCTGGAGTTCGTG
ACCGCCGCCGGGATCACTCTCGGCATGGACGAGCTGTACAAGTAAAGCGGCCGCGTCGACAATCAACCTC
TGGATTACAAAATTTGTGAAAGATTGACTGGTATTCTTAACTATGTTGCTCCTTTTACGCTATGTGGATA
CGCTGCTTTAATGCCTTTGTATCATGCTATTGCTTCCCGTATGGCTTTCATTTTCTCCTCCTTGTATAAA
TCCTGGTTGCTGTCTCTTTATGAGGAGTTGTGGCCCGTTGTCAGGCAACGTGGCGTGGTGTGCACTGTGT
TTGCTGACGCAACCCCCACTGGTTGGGGCATTGCCACCACCTGTCAGCTCCTTTCCGGGACTTTCGCTTT
CCCCCTCCCTATTGCCACGGCGGAACTCATCGCCGCCTGCCTTGCCCGCTGCTGGACAGGGGCTCGGCTG
TTGGGCACTGACAATTCCGTGGTGTTGTCGGGGAAGCTGACGTCCTTTCCATGGCTGCTCGCCTGTGTTG
CCACCTGGATTCTGCGCGGGACGTCCTTCTGCTACGTCCCTTCGGCCCTCAATCCAGCGGACCTTCCTTC
CCGCGGCCTGCTGCCGGCTCTGCGGCCTCTTCCGCGTCTTCGCCTTCGCCCTCAGACGAGTCGGATCTCC
CTTTGGGCCGCCTCCCCGCCTGGAATTCCCGCGGTTCGCTTTAAGACCAATGACTTACAAGGCAGCTGTA
GATCTTAGCCACTTTTTAAAAGAAAAGGGGGGACTGGAAGGGCTAATTCACTCCCAACGAAGACAAGATG
GGATCAATTCACCATGGGAATAACTTCGTATAGCATACATTATACGAAGTTATGCTGCTTTTTGCTTGTA
CTGGGTCTCTCTGGTTAGACCAGATCTGAGCCTGGGAGCTCTCTGGCTAACTAGGGAACCCACTGCTTAA
GCCTCAATAAAGCTTGCCTTGAGTGCTTCAAGTAGTGTGTGCCCGTCTGTTGTGTGACTCTGGTAACTAG
AGATCCCTCAGACCCTTTTAGTCAGTGTGGAAAATCTCTAGCAGCATCTAGTTGAATCGCCAGTGTGTCG
AGCTAGCAGATCTTTTTCCCTCTGCCAAAAATTATGGGGACATCATGAAGCCCCTTGAGCATCTGACTTC
TGGCTAATAAAGGAAATTTATTTTCATTGCAATAGTGTGTTGGAATTTTTTGTGTCTCTCACTCGGAAGG
ACATATGGGAGGGCAAATCATTTAAAACATCAGAATGAGTATTTGGTTTAGAGTTTGGCAACATATGCCC
ATATGCTGGCTGCCATGAACAAAGGTTGGCTATAAAGAGGTCATCAGTATATGAAACAGCCCCCTGCTGT
CCATTCCTTATTCCATAGAAAAGCCTTGACTTGAGGTTAGATTTTTTTTATATTTTGTTTTGTGTTATTT
TTTTCTTTAACATCCCTAAAATTTTCCTTACATGTTTTACTAGCCAGATTTTTCCTCCTCTCCTGACTAC
TCCCAGTCATAGCTGTCCCTCTTCTCTTATGGAGATCCCTCGACCTGCAGCCCAAGCTTGGCGTAATCAT
GGTCATAGCTGTTTCCTGTGTGAAATTGTTATCCGCTCACAATTCCACACAACATACGAGCCGGAAGCAT
AAAGTGTAAAGCCTGGGGTGCCTAATGAGTGAGCTAACTCACATTAATTGCGTTGCGCTCACTGCCCGCT
TTCCAGTCGGGAAACCTGTCGTGCCAGCGGATCCGCATCTCAATTAGTCAGCAACCATAGTCCCGCCCCT
AACTCCGCCCATCCCGCCCCTAACTCCGCCCAGTTCCGCCCATTCTCCGCCCCATGGCTGACTAATTTTT
TTTATTTATGCAGAGGCCGAGGCCGCCTCGGCCTCTGAGCTATTCCAGAAGTAGTGAGGAGGCTTTTTTG
GAGGCCTAGGCTTTTGCAAAAAGCTAACTTGTTTATTGCAGCTTATAATGGTTACAAATAAAGCAATAGC
ATCACAAATTTCACAAATAAAGCATTTTTTTCACTGCATTCTAGTTGTGGTTTGTCCAAACTCATCAATG
TATCTTATCATGTCTGGATCCGCTGCATTAATGAATCGGCCAACGCGCGGGGAGAGGCGGTTTGCGTATT
GGGCGCTCTTCCGCTTCCTCGCTCACTGACTCGCTGCGCTCGGTCGTTCGGCTGCGGCGAGCGGTATCAG
CTCACTCAAAGGCGGTAATACGGTTATCCACAGAATCAGGGGATAACGCAGGAAAGAACATGTGAGCAAA
AGGCCAGCAAAAGGCCAGGAACCGTAAAAAGGCCGCGTTGCTGGCGTTTTTCCATAGGCTCCGCCCCCCT
GACGAGCATCACAAAAATCGACGCTCAAGTCAGAGGTGGCGAAACCCGACAGGACTATAAAGATACCAGG
CGTTTCCCCCTGGAAGCTCCCTCGTGCGCTCTCCTGTTCCGACCCTGCCGCTTACGGATACCTGTCCGCC
TTTCTCCCTTCGGGAAGCGTGGCGCTTTCTCATAGCTCACGCTGTAGGTATCTCAGTTCGGTGTAGGTCG
TTCGCTCCAAGCTGGGCTGTGTGCACGAACCCCCCGTTCAGCCCGACCGCTGCGCCTTATCCGGTAACTA
TCGTCTTGAGTCCAACCCGGTAAGACACGACTTATCGCCACTGGCAGCAGCCACTGGTAACAGGATTAGC
AGAGCGAGGTATGTAGGCGGTGCTACAGAGTTCTTGAAGTGGTGGCCTAACTACGGCTACACTAGAAGAA
CAGTATTTGGTATCTGCGCTCTGCTGAAGCCAGTTACCTTCGGAAAAAGAGTTGGTAGCTCTTGATCCGG
CAAACAAACCACCGCTGGTAGCGGTGGTTTTTTTGTTTGCAAGCAGCAGATTACGCGCAGAAAAAAAGGA
TCTCAAGAAGATCCTTTGATCTTTTCTACGGGGTCTGACGCTCAGTGGAACGAAAACTCACGTTAAGGGA
TTTTGGTCATGAGATTATCAAAAAGGATCTTCACCTAGATCCTTTTAAATTAAAAATGAAGTTTTAAATC
AATCTAAAGTATATATGAGTAAACTTGGTCTGACAGTTACCAATGCTTAATCAGTGAGGCACCTATCTCA
GCGATCTGTCTATTTCGTTCATCCATAGTTGCCTGACTCCCCGTCGTGTAGATAACTACGATACGGGAGG
GCTTACCATCTGGCCCCAGTGCTGCAATGATACCGCGAGACCCACGCTCACCGGCTCCAGATTTATCAGC
AATAAACCAGCCAGCCGGAAGGGCCGAGCGCAGAAGTGGTCCTGCAACTTTATCCGCCTCCATCCAGTCT
ATTAATTGTTGCCGGGAAGCTAGAGTAAGTAGTTCGCCAGTTAATAGTTTGCGCAACGTTGTTGCCATTG
CTACAGGCATCGTGGTGTCACGCTCGTCGTTTGGTATGGCTTCATTCAGCTCCGGTTCCCAACGATCAAG
GCGAGTTACATGATCCCCCATGTTGTGCAAAAAAGCGGTTAGCTCCTTCGGTCCTCCGATCGTTGTCAGA
AGTAAGTTGGCCGCAGTGTTATCACTCATGGTTATGGCAGCACTGCATAATTCTCTTACTGTCATGCCAT
CCGTAAGATGCTTTTCTGTGACTGGTGAGTACTCAACCAAGTCATTCTGAGAATAGTGTATGCGGCGACC
GAGTTGCTCTTGCCCGGCGTCAATACGGGATAATACCGCGCCACATAGCAGAACTTTAAAAGTGCTCATC
ATTGGAAAACGTTCTTCGGGGCGAAAACTCTCAAGGATCTTACCGCTGTTGAGATCCAGTTCGATGTAAC
CCACTCGTGCACCCAACTGATCTTCAGCATCTTTTACTTTCACCAGCGTTTCTGGGTGAGCAAAAACAGG
AAGGCAAAATGCCGCAAAAAAGGGAATAAGGGCGACACGGAAATGTTGAATACTCATACTCTTCCTTTTT
CAATATTATTGAAGCATTTATCAGGGTTATTGTCTCATGAGCGGATACATATTTGAATGTATTTAGAAAA
ATAAACAAATAGGGGTTCCGCGCACATTTCCCCGAAAAGTGCCACCTGGGTCGACATTGATTATTGACTA
GTTATTAATAGTAATCAATTACGGGGTCATTAGTTCATAGCCCATATATGGAGTTCCGCGTTACATAACT
TACGGTAAATGGCCCGCCTGGCTGACCGCCCAACGACCCCCGCCCATTGACGTCAATAATGACGTATGTT
CCCATAGTAACGCCAATAGGGACTTTCCATTGACGTCAATGGGTGGAGTATTTACGGTAAACTGCCCACT
TGGCAGTACATCAAGTGTATCATATGCCAAGTACGCCCCCTATTGACGTCAATGACGGTAAATGGCCCGC
CTGGCATTATGCCCAGTACATGACCTTATGGGACTTTCCTACTTGGCAGTACATCTACGTATTAGTCATC
GCTATTACCATGGGAGGCGTGGCCTGGGCGGGACTGGGGAGTGGCGAGCCCTCAGATCCTGCATATAAGC
AGCTGCTTTTTGCCTGTACTGGGTCTCTCTGGTTAGACCAGATCTGAGCCTGGGAGCTCTCTGGCTAACT
AGGGAACCCACTGCTTAAGCCTCAATAAAGCTTGCCTTGAGTGCTTCAAGTAGTGTGTGCCCGTCTGTTG
TGTGACTCTGGTAACTAGAGATCCCTCAGACCCTTTTAGTCAGTGTGGAAAATCTCTAGCAGTGGCGCCC
GAACAGGGACTTGAAAGCGAAAGGGAAACCAGAGGAGCTCTCTCGACGCAGGACTCGGCTTGCTGAAGCG
CGCACGGCAAGAGGCGAGGGGCGGCGACTGGTGAGTACGCCAAAAATTTTGACTAGCGGAGGCTAGAAGG
AGAGAGATGGGTGCGAGAGCGTCAGTATTAAGCGGGGGAGAATTAGATCGCGATGGGAAAAAATTCGGTT
AAGGCCAGGGGGAAAGAAAAAATATAAATTAAAACATATAGTATGGGCAAGCAGGGAGCTAGAACGATTC
GCAGTTAATACTGGCCTGTTAGAAACATCAGAAGGCTGTAGACAAATACTGGGACAGCTACAACCATCCC
TTCAGACAGGATCAGAAGAACTTAGATCATTATATAATACAGTAGCAACCCTCTATTGTGTGCATCAAAG
GATAGAGATAAAAGACACCAAGGAAGCTTTAGACAAGATAGAGGAAGAGCAAAACAAAAGTAAGAAAAAA
GCACAGCAAGCAGCAGGATCTTCAGACCTGGAAATTCCCTACAATCCCCAAAGTCAAGGAGTAGTAGAAT
CTATGAATAAAGAATTAAAGAAAATTATAGGACAGGTAAGAGATCAGGCTGAACATCTTAAGACAGCAGT
ACAAATGGCAGTATTCATCCACAATTTTAAAAGAAAAGGGGGGATTGGGGGGTACAGTGCAGGGGAAAGA
ATAGTAGACATAATAGCAACAGACATACAAACTAAAGAATTACAAAAACAAATTACAAAAATTCAAAATT
TTCGGGTTTATTACAGGGACAGCAGAAATCCACTTTGGAAAGGACCAGCAAAGCTCCTCTGGAAAGGTGA
AGGGGCAGTAGTAATACAAGATAATAGTGACATAAAAGTAGTGCCAAGAAGAAAAGCAAAGATCATTAGG
GATTATGGAAAACAGATGGCAGGTGATGATTGTGTGGCAAGTAGACAGGATGAGGATTAGAACATGGAAA
AGTTTAGTAAAACACCATAAGGAGGAGATATGAGGGACAATTGGAGAAGTGAATTATATAAATATAAAGT
AGTAAAAATTGAACCATTAGGAGTAGCACCCACCAAGGCAAAGAGAAGAGTGGTGCAGAGAGAAAAAAGA
GCAGTGGGAATAGGAGCTTTGTTCCTTGGGTTCTTGGGAGCAGCAGGAAGCACTATGGGCGCAGCGTCAA
TGACGCTGACGGTACAGGCCAGACAATTATTGTCTGGTATAGTGCAGCAGCAGAACAATTTGCTGAGGGC
TATTGAGGCGCAACAGCATCTGTTGCAACTCACAGTCTGGGGCATCAAGCAGCTCCAGGCAAGAATCCTG
GCTGTGGAAAGATACCTAAAGGATCAACAGCTCCTGGGGATTTGGGGTTGCTCTGGAAAACTCATTTGCA
CCACTGCTGTGCCTTGGAATGCTAGTTGGAGTAATAAATCTCTGGAACAGATTTGGAATCACACGACCTG
GATGGAGTGGGACAGAGAAATTAACAATTACACAAGCTTAATACACTCCTTAATTGAAGAATCGCAAAAC
CAGCAAGAAAAGAATGAACAAGAATTATTGGAATTAGATAAATGGGCAAGTTTGTGGAATTGGTTTAACA
TAACAAATTGGCTGTGGTATATAAAATTATTCATAATGATAGTAGGAGGCTTGGTAGGTTTAAGAATAGT
TTTTGCTGTACTTTCTATAGTGAATAGAGTTAGGCAGGGATATTCACCATTATCGTTTCAGACCCACCTC
CCAACCCCGAGGGGACCCGACAGGCCCGAAGGAATAGAAGAAGAAGGTGGAGAGAGAGACAGAGACAGAT
CCATTCGATTAGTGAACGGATCTCGACGGTATCTAGTGATTATCGGATCAACTTTGTATAGAAAAGTTGT
TAATTAAGGGTGCAGC
Features (pLannotate 1.2.2; 31 found; start..end, strand, type, name):
      1..1212    +  promoter       UbC promoter: human ubiquitin C promoter
   1224..1243    +  protein_bind   attB1 (fragment): mutant version of attB; recombination site for the Gateway® BP reaction BP Clonase™
   1275..2867    +  CDS            Glis3 (fragment): GLIS3_MOUSE - Experimental evidence at protein level: Swiss-Prot protein existence level 1. Acts as both a repressor and activator of transcription. Binds to the consensus sequence 5'-GACCACCCAC-3'. From Mus musculus (Mouse).
   2883..2907    -  protein_bind   attB2: mutant version of attB; recombination site for the Gateway® BP reaction BP Clonase™
   2924..3434    +  promoter       hPGK promoter: human phosphoglycerate kinase 1 promoter
   3456..4172    +  CDS            EGFP: EGFP is a basic (constitutively fluorescent) green fluorescent protein published in 1996, derived from Aequorea victoria. It is reported to be a rapidly-maturing weak dimer with moderate acid sensitivity.
   4191..4779    +  misc_feature   WPRE: woodchuck hepatitis virus posttranscriptional regulatory element
   4789..4899    +  CDS            nef (fragment): NEF_HV1LA - Experimental evidence at protein level: Swiss-Prot protein existence level 1. Extracellular Nef protein targets CD4(+) T-lymphocytes for apoptosis by interacting with CXCR4 surface receptors. From Human immunodeficiency virus type 1 group M subtype B (isolate Lai) (HIV-1).
   4920..4953    +  protein_bind   loxP: Cre-mediated recombination occurs in the 8-bp core sequence (GCATACAT). Cre recombinase
   4973..5153    +  LTR            5' LTR (truncated): truncated 5' long terminal repeat (LTR) from HIV-1
   5256..5311    +  polyA_signal   β-globin poly(A) signal: rabbit β-globin polyadenylation signal (Gil and Proudfoot, 1987)
   5694..5716    -  protein_bind   lac operator (fragment): The lac repressor binds to the lac operator to inhibit transcription in E. coli. This inhibition can be relieved by adding lactose or isopropyl-β-D-thiogalactopyranoside (IPTG). lac repressor encoded by lacI
   5720..5750    -  promoter       lac promoter: promoter for the E. coli lac operon
   5765..5786    -  protein_bind   CAP binding site: CAP binding activates transcription in the presence of cAMP. E. coli catabolite activator protein
   5799..5838    -  CDS            lacI (fragment): lac repressor; lacI; The lac repressor binds to the lac operator to inhibit transcription in E. coli. This inhibition can be relieved by adding lactose or isopropyl-β-D-thiogalactopyranoside (IPTG).
   5845..5867    +  promoter       SV40 promoter (fragment): SV40 enhancer and early promoter
   5891..6026    +  rep_origin     SV40 ori: SV40 origin of replication
   6046..6180    +  polyA_signal   SV40 poly(A) signal: SV40 polyadenylation signal
   6182..6236    -  CDS            lacI (fragment): lac repressor; lacI; The lac repressor binds to the lac operator to inhibit transcription in E. coli. This inhibition can be relieved by adding lactose or isopropyl-β-D-thiogalactopyranoside (IPTG).
   6419..7006    -  rep_origin     ori: high-copy-number ColE1/pMB1/pBR322/pUC origin of replication
   7177..8037    -  CDS            AmpR: β-lactamase; bla; confers resistance to ampicillin, carbenicillin, and related antibiotics
   8038..8142    -  promoter       AmpR promoter: bla
   8173..8552    +  enhancer       CMV enhancer: human cytomegalovirus immediate early enhancer
   8554..8811    +  LTR            5' LTR (truncated): truncated 5' long terminal repeat (LTR) from HIV-1
   8858..8983    +  misc_feature   HIV-1 Ψ: packaging signal of human immunodeficiency virus type 1
   8967..9326    +  CDS            HIV-1 gag (fragment): gag protein from human immunodeficiency virus 1; gag
   9475..9592    +  misc_feature   cPPT/CTS: central polypurine tract and central termination sequence of HIV-1
   9735..9818    +  CDS            vif (fragment): VIF_HV1BR - Experimental evidence at protein level: Swiss-Prot protein existence level 1. Counteracts the innate antiviral activity of host APOBEC3F and APOBEC3G. Forms a complex with host APOBEC3F and APOBEC3G thus preventing the entry of these lethally hypermutating enzymes into progeny virions. Recruits an active E3 ubiquitin ligase complex composed of elongin BC, CUL5, and RBX2 to induce polyubiquitination of APOBEC3G and APOBEC3F. In turn, they are directed to the 26S proteasome for degradation. Vif interaction with APOBEC3G also blocks its cytidine deaminase activity in a proteasome-inde
   9952..10185   +  misc_feature   RRE: The Rev response element (RRE) of HIV-1 allows for Rev-dependent mRNA export from the nucleus to the cytoplasm.
  10562..10662   +  CDS            Rev (fragment): human immunodeficiency virus 1 (HIV-1) Rev protein; rev; enhances nuclear export of unspliced and incompletely spliced viral mRNAs
  10689..10709   +  protein_bind   attB4: mutant version of attB; core recombination site for the Gateway® BP reaction BP Clonase™
