[The description below was written by a language model from this plasmid's Addgene catalogue record and pLannotate feature annotations shown in this document.]
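Description:
pCWXPG-UBI-Glis3M412 is an HIV-1-derived lentiviral transfer plasmid of about 10.7 kb, built on the pCWXPG backbone, that expresses a truncated mouse Glis3 transcription factor together with a GFP marker. In bacteria it replicates from a high-copy ColE1/pUC-type origin and is selected with ampicillin through the bla gene. The backbone also carries an SV40 origin and remnants of lac sequences. The two annotated sequence records (depositor and sequencing result) are the same length and list the same set of elements in the same order, differing only in where numbering starts.

The viral genome is transcribed from a CMV enhancer fused to a truncated 5' LTR. This is followed by the Ψ packaging signal with a partial gag fragment, the cPPT/CTS, and the RRE for Rev-dependent export of the genomic RNA. The downstream LTR is also truncated, which is consistent with a self-inactivating design, and it has a loxP site just upstream. After reverse transcription such a site would normally be copied to both ends of the provirus, potentially allowing Cre-mediated excision, although the record does not state this purpose.

The payload contains two independent expression units. The human ubiquitin C promoter drives the Glis3 coding fragment, which lacks the N-terminus up to methionine 412 and is described as a constitutively active form. The flanking attB4, attB1 and attB2 sites show that the promoter and ORF were assembled by Gateway recombination. Downstream, the human PGK promoter drives EGFP, so transduced cells can be identified or sorted by fluorescence, as no drug selection marker is present. A WPRE follows to enhance transcript expression. The construct is intended for ubiquitous expression of active Glis3 in transduced mammalian cells.
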