Addgene plasmid #114301: pCWXPG-UBI-Glis3M412
Purpose: Ubiquitous expression of a constitutively active form of the Glis3 transcription factor
Depositing lab: Patrick Salmon. Depositing organization: University of Geneva.
Backbone
  Vector backbone: pCWXPG
  Vector type: Lentiviral
  Selectable markers: GFP
Growth in bacteria
  Bacterial resistance: Ampicillin, 100 μg/mL
  Growth temperature: 37°C
  Growth strain: NEB Stable
  Copy number: High Copy
Gene/Insert
  Gene/Insert name: Glis3
  Species: M. musculus (mouse)
  Mutation: N-terminal deletion up to Methionine 412
  Entrez Gene: Glis3 (a.k.a. 4833409N03Rik, E330013K21Rik)
  Cloning method: Gateway Cloning
Terms and licenses: Academic/Nonprofit Terms; Industry Terms: Not Available to Industry
How to cite: pCWXPG-UBI-Glis3M412 was a gift from Patrick Salmon (Addgene plasmid # 114301 ; http://n2t.net/addgene:114301 ; RRID:Addgene_114301)
